Addgene plasmid #87225: hisSUMO-Gli1
Purpose: Express hisSUMO tagged DNA binding domain of Gli1(mouse) in E. coli
Depositing lab: Gary Stormo. Depositing organization: Washington University in Saint Louis. Publication: Measuring quantitative effects of methylation on transcription factor-DNA binding affinity. Zuo Z, Roy B, Chang YK, Granas D, Stormo GD. Sci Adv. 2017 Nov 17;3(11):eaao1799. doi: 10.1126/sciadv.aao1799. eCollection 2017 Nov. aao1799 PubMed 29159284.
Backbone
  Vector backbone: NEB DHFR control plasmid
  Total vector size (bp): 3117
  Vector type: Bacterial Expression
Growth in bacteria
  Bacterial resistance: Ampicillin, 100 μg/mL
  Growth temperature: 37°C
  Growth strain: DH5alpha
  Copy number: High Copy
Gene/Insert
  Gene/Insert name: GLI1
  Species: M. musculus (mouse)
  Insert size (bp): 519
  Entrez Gene: Gli1 (a.k.a. Zfp-5, Zfp5)
  Promoter: T7
  Tag / fusion protein: hisSUMO (N terminal on backbone)
  Cloning method: Gibson Cloning
  Sequencing primers: 5′ T7; 3′ T7 terminator
Terms and licenses: Academic/Nonprofit Terms; Industry Terms: Not Available to Industry
Depositor comments: The DNA binding domain of zinc finger protein GLI1 in mouse genome, used for expression in E. coli. Note: There is a K58R mutation in SUMO in this plasmid, the depositor has confirmed that it does not affect plasmid function.
How to cite: hisSUMO-Gli1 was a gift from Gary Stormo (Addgene plasmid # 87225 ; http://n2t.net/addgene:87225 ; RRID:Addgene_87225)
