[The description below was written by a language model from this plasmid's Addgene catalogue record and pLannotate feature annotations shown in this document.]
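Description:
hisSUMO-Gli1 is a compact (about 3.1 kb) bacterial expression plasmid built on the NEB DHFR control plasmid backbone, designed to produce the DNA-binding domain of mouse GLI1 in E. coli. It replicates from a high-copy ColE1/pUC-type origin and is selected with ampicillin through a β-lactamase gene driven by its native bla promoter. Both the depositor's sequence and the repository's sequencing result give the same length and the same set of features, offset by only a few bases.

The expression cassette begins with a T7 promoter followed by the efficient ribosome binding site from phage T7 gene 10, so transcription depends on a source of T7 RNA polymerase. The open reading frame encodes an N-terminal polyhistidine tag for metal-affinity purification, then a yeast SMT3-derived SUMO domain, which generally aids solubility and can be removed by a SUMO-specific protease, and then a 519 bp fragment of Gli1 covering the zinc finger DNA-binding domain rather than the full-length transcription factor. The insert was introduced by Gibson assembly. The depositor notes a K58R substitution in SUMO that is reported not to affect function. A T7 terminator closes the cassette. Just upstream of it, the annotation software flags a short match to a T7 gene 10B-derived solubility tag, but this lies well downstream of the Gli1 fragment, and the record does not indicate that it is part of the expressed protein.

GLI1 is a Sonic hedgehog pathway activator that recognises a defined consensus site. The associated work used purified protein of this kind to measure quantitatively how DNA methylation affects transcription factor binding affinity.
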