Features (pLannotate 1.2.2; 10 found; start..end, strand, type, name):
     26..44      +  promoter       T7 promoter: promoter for bacteriophage T7 RNA polymerase
     58..80      +  RBS            RBS: efficient ribosome binding site from bacteriophage T7 gene 10 (Olins and Rangwala, 1989)
     91..108     +  CDS            7xHis (fragment): 6xHis affinity tag
    127..417     +  CDS            SUMO: cleavable ubiquitin-like protein tag; S. cerevisiae SMT3 (truncated)
    436..954     +  CDS            Gli1 (fragment): GLI1_MOUSE - Also known as Gli. Experimental evidence at protein level: Swiss-Prot protein existence level 1. Acts as a transcriptional activator. Binds to the DNA consensus sequence 5'-GACCACCCA-3'. Regulates the transcription of specific genes during normal development. Plays a role in craniofacial development and digital development, as well as development of the central nervous system and gastrointestinal tract. Mediates SHH signaling. Plays a role in cell proliferation and differentiation via its role in SHH signaling. From Mus musculus (Mouse).
   1052..1101    +  CDS            SET1 (fragment): solubility-enhancement tag derived from T7 phage gene 10B
   1109..1156    +  terminator     T7 terminator: transcription terminator for bacteriophage T7 RNA polymerase
   1374..1962    -  rep_origin     ori: high-copy-number ColE1/pMB1/pBR322/pUC origin of replication
   2134..2994    -  CDS            AmpR: β-lactamase; bla; confers resistance to ampicillin, carbenicillin, and related antibiotics
   2995..3099    -  promoter       AmpR promoter: bla
>Addgene plasmid #87225 | hisSUMO-Gli1 | depositor full sequence | sequence record 194643 | hisSUMO-Gli1 sequence 3117 bps
GCTAGTGGTGCTAGCCCCGCGAAATTAATACGACTCACTATAGGGTCTAGAAATAATTTTGTTTAACTTT
AAGAAGGAGATATACATATGCATCACCATCACCATCACGGTTCTTCTATGGCTAGCATGTCGGACTCAGA
AGTCAATCAAGAAGCTAAGCCAGAGGTCAAGCCAGAAGTCAAGCCTGAGACTCACATCAATTTAAAGGTG
TCCGATGGATCTTCAGAGATCTTCTTCAAGATCAAAAAGACCACTCCTTTAAGAAGGCTGATGGAAGCGT
TCGCTAAAAGACAGGGTAAGGAAATGGACTCCTTAAGATTCTTGTACGACGGTATTAGAATTCAAGCTGA
TCAGACCCCTGAAGATTTGGACATGGAGGATAACGATATTATTGAGGCTCACAGAGAACAGATTGGTCTG
GTGCCACGCGGTAGTAGAGAGGAGAAGCCTGAGCCTGAGTCTGTGTATGAGACAGACTGCCGCTGGGATG
GTTGCAGCCAGGAGTTCGATTCCCAGGAGCAGCTGGTGCACCACATCAACAGTGAGCATATCCACGGGGA
GCGGAAGGAATTCGTGTGCCATTGGGGAGGTTGCTCCAGGGAGCTGAGGCCCTTCAAGGCCCAATACATG
CTGGTGGTGCACATGCGCAGACACACGGGCGAGAAGCCACACAAGTGCACGTTTGAAGGCTGTCGGAAGT
CCTATTCACGCCTTGAAAACCTCAAGACGCACCTTCGGTCGCACACGGGTGAGAAGCCTTACATGTGTGA
GCAAGAAGGTTGCAGCAAGGCCTTTAGCAATGCCAGTGACCGCGCCAAGCACCAGAATCGGACCCACTCC
AATGAGAAGCCATACGTGTGCAAGCTCCCCGGCTGCACCAAGCGCTACACAGATCCCAGCTCGCTCCGCA
AACACGTGAAGACAGTGCATGGTCCGGATGCCCACGTGACCAAGTAATGAGGATCCCGGGAATTCTCGAG
TAAGGTTAACCTGCAGGAGGCCTTTAATTAAGGTGGTGCGGCCGCGCTAGCGGTCCCGGGGGATCGATCC
GGCTGCTAACAAAGCCCGAAAGGAAGCTGAGTTGGCTGCTGCCACCGCTGAGCAATAACTAGCATAACCC
CTTGGGGCCTCTAAACGGGTCTTGAGGGGTTTTTTGCTGAAAGGAGGAACTATATCCGGAAGCTTGGCAC
TGGCCGACCGGGGTCGAGCACTGACTCGCTGCGCTCGGTCGTTCGGCTGCGGCGAGCGGTATCAGCTCAC
TCAAAGGCGGTAATACGGTTATCCACAGAATCAGGGGATAACGCAGGAAAGAACATGTGAGCAAAAGGCC
AGCAAAAGGCCAGGAACCGTAAAAAGGCCGCGTTGCTGGCGTTTTTCCATAGGCTCCGCCCCCCTGACGA
GCATCACAAAAATCGACGCTCAAGTCAGAGGTGGCGAAACCCGACAGGACTATAAAGATACCAGGCGTTT
CCCCCTGGAAGCTCCCTCGTGCGCTCTCCTGTTCCGACCCTGCCGCTTACCGGATACCTGTCCGCCTTTC
TCCCTTCGGGAAGCGTGGCGCTTTCTCATAGCTCACGCTGTAGGTATCTCAGTTCGGTGTAGGTCGTTCG
CTCCAAGCTGGGCTGTGTGCACGAACCCCCCGTTCAGCCCGACCGCTGCGCCTTATCCGGTAACTATCGT
CTTGAGTCCAACCCGCTAAGACACGACTTATCGCCACTGGCAGCAGCCACTGGTAACAGGATTAGCAGAG
CGAGGTATGTAGGCGGTGCTACAGAGTTCTTGAAGTGGTGGCCTAACTACGGCTACACTAGAAGAACAGT
ATTTGGTATCTGCGCTCTGCTGAAGCCAGTTACCTTCGGAAAAAGAGTTGGTAGCTCTTGATCCGGCAAA
CAAACCACCGCTGGTAGCGGTGGTTTTTTTGTTTGCAAGCAGCAGATTACGCGCAGAAAAAAAGGATCTC
AAGAAGATCCTTTGATCTTTTCTACGGGGTCTGACGCTCAGTGGAACGAAAACTCACAGATCCGGGATTT
TGGTCATGAGATTATCAAAAAGGATCTTCACCTAGATCCTTTTAAATTAAAAATGAAGTTTTAAATCAAT
CTAAAGTATATATGAGTAAACTTGGTCTGACAGTTACCAATGCTTAATCAGTGAGGCACCTATCTCAGCG
ATCTGTCTATTTCGTTCATCCATAGTTGCCTGACTCCCCGTCGTGTAGATAACTACGATACGGGAGGGCT
TACCATCTGGCCCCAGTGCTGCAATGATACCGCGAGACCCACGCTCACCGGCTCCAGATTTATCAGCAAT
AAACCAGCCAGCCGGAAGGGCCGAGCGCAGAAGTGGTCCTGCAACTTTATCCGCCTCCATCCAGTCTATT
AATTGTTGCCGGGAAGCTAGAGTAAGTAGTTCGCCAGTTAATAGTTTGCGCAACGTTGTTGCCATTGCTA
CAGGCATCGTGGTGTCACGCTCGTCGTTTGGTATGGCTTCATTCAGCTCCGGTTCCCAACGATCAAGGCG
AGTTACATGATCCCCCATGTTGTGCAAAAAAGCGGTTAGCTCCTTCGGTCCTCCGATCGTTGTCAGAAGT
AAGTTGGCCGCAGTGTTATCACTCATGGTTATGGCAGCACTGCATAATTCTCTTACTGTCATGCCATCCG
TAAGATGCTTTTCTGTGACTGGTGAGTACTCAACCAAGTCATTCTGAGAATAGTGTATGCGGCGACCGAG
TTGCTCTTGCCCGGCGTCAATACGGGATAATACCGCGCCACATAGCAGAACTTTAAAAGTGCTCATCATT
GGAAAACGTTCTTCGGGGCGAAAACTCTCAAGGATCTTACCGCTGTTGAGATCCAGTTCGATGTAACCCA
CTCGTGCACCCAACTGATCTTCAGCATCTTTTACTTTCACCAGCGTTTCTGGGTGAGCAAAAACAGGAAG
GCAAAATGCCGCAAAAAAGGGAATAAGGGCGACACGGAAATGTTGAATACTCATACTCTTCCTTTTTCAA
TATTATTGAAGCATTTATCAGGGTTATTGTCTCATGAGCGGATACATATTTGAATGTATTTAGAAAAATA
AACAAATAGGGGTTCCGCGCACATTTCCCCGAAAAGT
