Features (pLannotate 1.2.2; 10 found; start..end, strand, type, name):
     22..40      +  promoter       T7 promoter: promoter for bacteriophage T7 RNA polymerase
     54..76      +  RBS            RBS: efficient ribosome binding site from bacteriophage T7 gene 10 (Olins and Rangwala, 1989)
     87..104     +  CDS            7xHis (fragment): 6xHis affinity tag
    123..413     +  CDS            SUMO: cleavable ubiquitin-like protein tag; S. cerevisiae SMT3 (truncated)
    432..950     +  CDS            Gli1 (fragment): GLI1_MOUSE - Also known as Gli. Experimental evidence at protein level: Swiss-Prot protein existence level 1. Acts as a transcriptional activator. Binds to the DNA consensus sequence 5'-GACCACCCA-3'. Regulates the transcription of specific genes during normal development. Plays a role in craniofacial development and digital development, as well as development of the central nervous system and gastrointestinal tract. Mediates SHH signaling. Plays a role in cell proliferation and differentiation via its role in SHH signaling. From Mus musculus (Mouse).
   1048..1101    +  CDS            SET1 (fragment): solubility-enhancement tag derived from T7 phage gene 10B
   1105..1152    +  terminator     T7 terminator: transcription terminator for bacteriophage T7 RNA polymerase
   1370..1958    -  rep_origin     ori: high-copy-number ColE1/pMB1/pBR322/pUC origin of replication
   2130..2990    -  CDS            AmpR: β-lactamase; bla; confers resistance to ampicillin, carbenicillin, and related antibiotics
   2991..3095    -  promoter       AmpR promoter: bla
>Addgene plasmid #87225 | hisSUMO-Gli1 | addgene full sequence | sequence record 198359 | Addgene NGS Result
GTGGTGCTAGCCCCGCGAAATTAATACGACTCACTATAGGGTCTAGAAATAATTTTGTTTAACTTTAAGA
AGGAGATATACATATGCATCACCATCACCATCACGGTTCTTCTATGGCTAGCATGTCGGACTCAGAAGTC
AATCAAGAAGCTAAGCCAGAGGTCAAGCCAGAAGTCAAGCCTGAGACTCACATCAATTTAAAGGTGTCCG
ATGGATCTTCAGAGATCTTCTTCAAGATCAAAAAGACCACTCCTTTAAGAAGGCTGATGGAAGCGTTCGC
TAAAAGACAGGGTAGGGAAATGGACTCCTTAAGATTCTTGTACGACGGTATTAGAATTCAAGCTGATCAG
ACCCCTGAAGATTTGGACATGGAGGATAACGATATTATTGAGGCTCACAGAGAACAGATTGGTCTGGTGC
CACGCGGTAGTAGAGAGGAGAAGCCTGAGCCTGAGTCTGTGTATGAGACAGACTGCCGCTGGGATGGTTG
CAGCCAGGAGTTCGATTCCCAGGAGCAGCTGGTGCACCACATCAACAGTGAGCATATCCACGGGGAGCGG
AAGGAATTCGTGTGCCATTGGGGAGGTTGCTCCAGGGAGCTGAGGCCCTTCAAGGCCCAATACATGCTGG
TGGTGCACATGCGCAGACACACGGGCGAGAAGCCACACAAGTGCACGTTTGAAGGCTGTCGGAAGTCCTA
TTCACGCCTTGAAAACCTCAAGACGCACCTTCGGTCGCACACGGGTGAGAAGCCTTACATGTGTGAGCAA
GAAGGTTGCAGCAAGGCCTTTAGCAATGCCAGTGACCGCGCCAAGCACCAGAATCGGACCCACTCCAATG
AGAAGCCATACGTGTGCAAGCTCCCCGGCTGCACCAAGCGCTACACAGATCCCAGCTCGCTCCGCAAACA
CGTGAAGACAGTGCATGGTCCGGATGCCCACGTGACCAAGTAATGAGGATCCCGGGAATTCTCGAGTAAG
GTTAACCTGCAGGAGGCCTTTAATTAAGGTGGTGCGGCCGCGCTAGCGGTCCCGGGGGATCGATCCGGCT
GCTAACAAAGCCCGAAAGGAAGCTGAGTTAGCTGCTGCCACCGCTGAACAATAACTAGCATAACCCCTTG
GGGCCTCTAAACGGGTCTTGAGGGGTTTTTTGCTGAAAGGAGGAACTATATCCGGAAGCTTGGCACTGGC
CGACCGGGGTCGAGCACTGACTCGCTGCGCTCGGTCGTTCGGCCGCGGCGAGCGGTATCAGCTCACTCAA
AGGCGGTAATACGGTTATCCACAGAATCAGGGGATAACGCAGGAAAGAACATGTGAGCAAAAGGCCAGCA
AAAGGCCAGGAACCGTAAAAAGGCCGCGTTGCTGGCGTTTTTCCATAGGCTCCGCCCCCCTGACGAGCAT
CACAAAAATCGACGCTCAAGTCAGAGGTGGCGAAACCCGACAGGACTATAAAGATACCAGGCGTTTCCCC
CTGGAAGCTCCCTCGTGCGCTCTCCTGTTCCGACCCTGCCGCTTACCGGATACCTGTCCGCCTTTCTCCC
TTCGGGAAGCGTGGCGCTTTCTCATAGCTCACGCTGTAGGTATCTCAGTTCGGTGTGGGTCGTTCGCTCC
AAGCTGGGCTGTGTGCACGAACCCCCCGTTCAGCCCGACCGCTGCGCCTTATCCGGTAACTATCGTCTTG
AGTCCAACCCGCTAAGACACGACTTATCGCCACTGGCAGCAGCCACTGGTAACAGGATTAGCAGAGCGAG
GTATGTAGGCGGTGCTACAGAGTTCTTGAAGTGGTGGCCTAACTACGGCTACACTAGAAGAACAGTATTT
GGTATCTGCGCTCTGCTGAAGCCAGTTACCTTCGGAAAAAGAGTTGGTAGCTCTTGATCCGGCAAACAAA
CCACCGCTGGTAGCGGTGGTTTTTTTGTTTGCAAGCAGCAGATTACGCGCAGAAAAAAAGGATCTCAAGA
AGATCCTTTGATCTTTTCTACGGGGTCTGACGCTCAGTGGAACGAAAACTCACAGATCCGGGATTTTGGT
CATGAGATTATCAAAAAGGATCTTCACCTAGATCCTTTTAAATTAAAAATGAAGTTTTAAATCAATCTAA
AGTATATATGAGTAAACTTGGTCTGACAGTTACCAATGCTTAATCAGTGAGGCACCTATCTCAGCGATCT
GTCTATTTCGTTCATCCATAGCTGCCTGACTCCCCGTCGTGTAGATAACTACGATACGGGAGGGCTTACC
ATCTGGCCCCAGTGCTGCAATGATACCGCGAGACCCACGCTCACCGGCTCCAGATTTATCAGCAATAAAC
CAGCCAGCCGGAAGGGCCGAGCGCAGAAGTGGTCCTGCAACTTTATCCGCCTCCATCCAGTCTACTAATT
GTTGCCGGGAAGCTAGAGTAAGTAGTTCGCCAGTTAATAGTTTGCGCAACGTTGTTGCCATTGCTACAGG
CATCGTGGTGTCACGCTCGTCGTTTGGTATGGCTTCATTCAGCTCCGGTTCCCAACGATCAAGGCGAGTT
ACATGATCCCCCATGTTGTGCAAAAAAGCGGTTAGCTCCTTCGGTCCTCCGATCGTTGTCAGAAGTAAGT
TGGCCGCAGTGTTATCACTCATGGTTATGGCAGCACTGCATAATTCTCTTACTGTCATGCCATCCGTAAG
ATGCTTTTCTGTGACTGGTGAGTACTCAACCAAGTCATTCTGAGAATAGTGTATGCGGCGACCGAGTTGC
TCTTGCCCGGCGTCAATACGGGATAATACCGCGCCACATAGCAGAACTTTAAAAGTGCTCATCATTGGAA
AACGTTCTTCGGGGCGAAAACTCTCAAGGATCTTACCGCTGTTGAGATCCAGTTCGATGTAACCCACTCG
TGCACCCAACTGATCTTCAGCATCTTTTACTTTCACCAGCGTTTCTGGGTGAGCAAAAACGGGAAGGCAA
AATGCCGCAAAAAAGGGAATAAGGGCGACACGGAAATGTTGAATACTCATACTCTTCCTTTTTCAATATT
ATTGAAGCATTTATCAGGGTTATTGTCTCATGAGCGGATACATATTTGAATGTATTTAGAAAAATAAACA
AATAGGGGTTCCGCGCACATTTCCCCGAAAAGTGCTA
